Addgene plasmid #136287: pAVB004 - GATA23pro
Purpose: entry vector for GreenGate cloning method, A module, GATA23 promoter
Depositing lab: Alexis Maizel. Depositing organization: Universitaet Heidelberg. Publication: Cytoskeleton Dynamics Are Necessary for Early Events of Lateral Root Initiation in Arabidopsis. Vilches Barro A, Stockle D, Thellmann M, Ruiz-Duarte P, Bald L, Louveaux M, von Born P, Denninger P, Goh T, Fukaki H, Vermeer JEM, Maizel A. Curr Biol. 2019 Aug 5;29(15):2443-2454.e5. doi: 10.1016/j.cub.2019.06.039. Epub 2019 Jul 18. PubMed 31327713.
Backbone
  Vector backbone: A000
  Backbone size w/o insert (bp): 3749
  Total vector size (bp): 3430
  Vector type: Bacterial Expression
Growth in bacteria
  Bacterial resistance: Ampicillin, 100 μg/mL
  Growth temperature: 37°C
  Growth strain: DH5alpha
  Copy number: High Copy
Gene/Insert
  Gene/Insert name: GATA23pro
  Species: A. thaliana (mustard weed)
  Insert size (bp): 744
  GenBank ID: AT5G26930
  Promoter: GATA23pro
  Cloning method: Restriction Enzyme; 5′ cloning site Eco31I (not destroyed); 3′ cloning site Eco31I (not destroyed)
  Sequencing primers: 5′ ATTTAGGTGACACTATAG; 3′ AATACGACTCACTATAGGG
Terms and licenses: Academic/Nonprofit Terms; Industry Terms: Not Available to Industry
How to cite: pAVB004 - GATA23pro was a gift from Alexis Maizel (Addgene plasmid # 136287 ; http://n2t.net/addgene:136287 ; RRID:Addgene_136287)
