[The description below was written by a language model from this plasmid's Addgene catalogue record and pLannotate feature annotations shown in this document.]
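Description:
pAVB004 - GATA23pro is a GreenGate entry vector of the A-module (promoter) class, carrying a 744 bp fragment of the Arabidopsis thaliana GATA23 promoter (locus AT5G26930) in the backbone recorded as A000. Although catalogued as a bacterial expression vector, it functions as a small E. coli cloning plasmid. It is propagated at high copy from a ColE1/pUC-type origin and selected with ampicillin through the bla gene and its own promoter. The full sequence is about 3.4 kb, which is smaller than the listed empty backbone. This is consistent with the insert having replaced a larger stuffer, though the record does not say so.

The promoter fragment lies between SP6 and T7 promoter sequences, which here serve mainly as sequencing primer sites, within the remnants of a lac promoter/operator and lacZα cloning region. The insert is flanked by Eco31I (BsaI-type, type IIS) sites that are retained after cloning. In the GreenGate system these sites release the module with defined overhangs, so it can be ligated in a fixed order with other modules (tags, coding sequence, terminator, plant resistance cassette) into a plant destination vector in a single reaction. The short matches annotated as CEN/ARS, bom, rop and lacI are small fragments. The CEN/ARS hit falls inside the insert region and is most likely a chance similarity rather than a functional yeast element.

The plasmid has no plant expression capacity by itself. It supplies the GATA23 regulatory sequence for building transgenes. The associated study concerns early events of lateral root initiation in Arabidopsis, which suggests the promoter is used to drive expression in that context.
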