Features (pLannotate 1.2.2; 13 found; start..end, strand, type, name):
     96..200     +  promoter       AmpR promoter: bla
    201..1061    +  CDS            AmpR: β-lactamase; bla; confers resistance to ampicillin, carbenicillin, and related antibiotics
   1232..1820    +  rep_origin     ori: high-copy-number ColE1/pMB1/pBR322/pUC origin of replication
   2003..2095    +  CDS            lacI (fragment): lac repressor; lacI; The lac repressor binds to the lac operator to inhibit transcription in E. coli. This inhibition can be relieved by adding lactose or isopropyl-β-D-thiogalactopyranoside (IPTG).
   2108..2129    +  protein_bind   CAP binding site: CAP binding activates transcription in the presence of cAMP. E. coli catabolite activator protein
   2144..2174    +  promoter       lac promoter: promoter for the E. coli lac operon
   2182..2198    +  protein_bind   lac operator: The lac repressor binds to the lac operator to inhibit transcription in E. coli. This inhibition can be relieved by adding lactose or isopropyl-β-D-thiogalactopyranoside (IPTG). lac repressor encoded by lacI
   2212..2230    +  promoter       SP6 promoter: promoter for bacteriophage SP6 RNA polymerase
   2732..2749    -  misc_feature   CEN/ARS (fragment): S. cerevisiae CEN6 centromere fused to an autonomously replicating sequence
   3018..3036    -  promoter       T7 promoter: promoter for bacteriophage T7 RNA polymerase
   3038..3190    +  CDS            lacZα (fragment): LacZα fragment of β-galactosidase; lacZ fragment
   3196..3295    -  misc_feature   bom (fragment): basis of mobility region from pBR322
   3397..1       -  CDS            rop (fragment) (across the origin): Rop protein, which maintains plasmids at low copy number; rop
>Addgene plasmid #136287 | pAVB004 - GATA23pro | addgene full sequence | sequence record 269058 | Addgene NGS Result
GACGAAAGGGCCTCGTGATACGCCTATTTTTATAGGTTAATGTCATGATAATAATGGTTTCTTAGACGTC
AGGTGGCACTTTTCGGGGAAATGTGCGCGGAACCCCTATTTGTTTATTTTTCTAAATACATTCAAATATG
TATCCGCTCATGAGACAATAACCCTGATAAATGCTTCAATAATATTGAAAAAGGAAGAGTATGAGTATTC
AACATTTCCGTGTCGCCCTTATTCCCTTTTTTGCGGCATTTTGCCTTCCTGTTTTTGCTCACCCAGAAAC
GCTGGTGAAAGTAAAAGATGCTGAAGATCAGTTGGGTGCACGAGTGGGTTACATCGAACTGGATCTCAAC
AGCGGTAAGATCCTTGAGAGTTTTCGCCCCGAAGAACGTTTTCCAATGATGAGCACTTTTAAAGTTCTGC
TATGTGGCGCGGTATTATCCCGTATTGACGCCGGGCAAGAGCAACTCGGTCGCCGCATACACTATTCTCA
GAATGACTTGGTTGAGTACTCACCAGTCACAGAAAAGCATCTTACGGATGGCATGACAGTAAGAGAATTA
TGCAGTGCTGCCATAACCATGAGTGATAACACTGCGGCCAACTTACTTCTGACAACGATCGGAGGACCGA
AGGAGCTAACCGCTTTTTTGCACAACATGGGGGATCATGTAACTCGCCTTGATCGTTGGGAACCGGAGCT
GAATGAAGCCATACCAAACGACGAGCGTGACACCACGATGCCTGTAGCAATGGCAACAACGTTGCGCAAA
CTATTAACTGGCGAACTACTTACTCTAGCTTCCCGGCAACAATTAATAGACTGGATGGAGGCGGATAAAG
TTGCAGGACCACTTCTGCGCTCGGCCCTTCCGGCTGGCTGGTTTATTGCTGATAAATCTGGAGCCGGTGA
GCGTGGCTCTCGAGGTATCATTGCAGCACTGGGGCCAGATGGTAAGCCCTCCCGTATCGTAGTTATCTAC
ACGACGGGGAGTCAGGCAACTATGGATGAACGAAATAGACAGATCGCTGAGATAGGTGCCTCACTGATTA
AGCATTGGTAACTGTCAGACCAAGTTTACTCATATATACTTTAGATTGATTTAAAACTTCATTTTTAATT
TAAAAGGATCTAGGTGAAGATCCTTTTTGATAATCTCATGACCAAAATCCCTTAACGTGAGTTTTCGTTC
CACTGAGCGTCAGACCCCGTAGAAAAGATCAAAGGATCTTCTTGAGATCCTTTTTTTCTGCGCGTAATCT
GCTGCTTGCAAACAAAAAAACCACCGCTACCAGCGGTGGTTTGTTTGCCGGATCAAGAGCTACCAACTCT
TTTTCCGAAGGTAACTGGCTTCAGCAGAGCGCAGATACCAAATACTGTTCTTCTAGTGTAGCCGTAGTTA
GGCCACCACTTCAAGAACTCTGTAGCACCGCCTACATACCTCGCTCTGCTAATCCTGTTACCAGTGGCTG
CTGCCAGTGGCGATAAGTCGTGTCTTACCGGGTTGGACTCAAGACGATAGTTACCGGATAAGGCGCAGCG
GTCGGGCTGAACGGGGGGTTCGTGCACACAGCCCAGCTTGGAGCGAACGACCTACACCGAACTGAGATAC
CTACAGCGTGAGCTATGAGAAAGCGCCACGCTTCCCGAAGGGAGAAAGGCGGACAGGTATCCGGTAAGCG
GCAGGGTCGGAACAGGAGAGCGCACGAGGGAGCTTCCAGGGGGAAACGCCTGGTATCTTTATAGTCCTGT
CGGGTTTCGCCACCTCTGACTTGAGCGTCGATTTTTGTGATGCTCGTCAGGGGGGCGGAGCCTATGGAAA
AACGCCAGCAACGCGGCCTTTTTACGGTTCCTGGCCTTTTGCTGGCCTTTTGCTCACATGTTCTTTCCTG
CGTTATCCCCTGATTCTGTGGATAACCGTATTACCGCCTTTGAGTGAGCTGATACCGCTCGCCGCAGCCG
AACGACCGAGCGCAGCGAGTCAGTGAGCGAGGAAGCGGAAGAGCGCCCAATACGCAAACCGCCTCTCCCC
GCGCGTTGGCCGATTCATTAATGCAGCTGGCACGACAGGTTTCCCGACTGGAAAGCGGGCAGTGAGCGCA
ACGCAATTAATGTGAGTTAGCTCACTCATTAGGCACCCCAGGCTTTACACTTTATGCTTCCGGCTCGTAT
GTTGTGTGGAATTGTGAGCGGATAACAATTTCACACGAGCTATTTAGGTGACACTATAGAAGTGAAGCTT
GGTCTCAACCTATAACTTTTCAATAATGGATCTCGGCTATTGATTGTTCTAGACCAATATGATACATGAA
TAATCTTTGCGTACACCTAAATTTTATAGTGAAAAATACATAATTTTAAAACTTTACTTTTGTAGAGATG
CCTAAAAAAAAAATGGTTTACCACATGGACATTGTTATTTGTTCAGATCTCCAACGTATAGCAATATTTG
TGATTTATAGATATGTAATTTGGTGTTCAAAGAATGTGTAGAACAATTATTCTTATGGGTATGCCAAGAA
AAGTTATATAACTTTATTCTATACTGCTTTCACGTTAAATAATGTAACATTATTAATGTTGTCCTTTTAC
TTTTCCTTGAATTGATTTGGGAAGAAGACTATTGGCTTCCTTATCACATCAAAAAGTCTATGAGTAAGTG
AAACATTGGCTGGCTTTTGCTTCATTCCTTTGTCTCTGTCTTCATGTGAACAAGTTTGCAGAAATTTGTG
GTTTCTTTTTTTACTTTCTTTTGTCTAATACACACACTCTCACCACTATTATAAAGAAAATCCATAGATC
CCGGTCGTGCGTACTGCCACTTTGCTTTCCACCCGACAATGATTTGGGAGATGTTTTGTTTTGTGTCATA
CATCTACCAAAAAAGTCTTAATCATTGTTCATCAAAAGAGCGCCCAAGGGCTCTTTCGTCTTCTTACCAC
ACGCACACTAGTTCGAGAGGGTTTTTAAGGAGCTCTTAAGCCTTTCTTGATGACTCAACATGAGACCGAA
TTCTCGCCCTATAGTGAGTCGTATTACCTGGCCGTCGTTTTACAACGTCGTGACTGGGAAAACCCTGGCG
TTACCCAACTTAATCGCCTTGCAGCACATCCCCCTTTCGCCAGCTGGCGTAATAGCGAAGAGGCCCGCAC
CGATCGCCCTTCCCAACAGTTGCGCAGCCTGAATGGCGAATGGCGCCTGATGCGGTATTTTCTCCTTACG
CATCTGTGCGGTATTTCACACCGCATATGGTGCACTCTCAGTACAATCTGCTCTGATGCCGCATAGTTAA
GCCAGCCCCGACACCCGCCAACACCCGCTGACGCGCCCTGACGGGCTTGTCTGCTCCCGGCATCCGCTTA
CAGACAAGCTGTGACCGTCTCCGGGAGCTGCATGTGTCAGAGGTTTTCACCGTCATCACCGAAACGCGCG
A
